>Addgene plasmid #59782 | pcDNA-HIRAmut-polyA | depositor full sequence | sequence record 94276 | pcDNA-HIRAmut-polyA sequence 8671 bps
GACGGATCGGGAGATCTCCCGATCCCCTATGGTCGACTCTCAGTACAATCTGCTCTGATGCCGCATAGTT
AAGCCAGTATCTGCTCCCTGCTTGTGTGTTGGAGGTCGCTGAGTAGTGCGCGAGCAAAATTTAAGCTACA
ACAAGGCAAGGCTTGACCGACAATTGCATGAAGAATCTGCTTAGGGTTAGGCGTTTTGCGCTGCTTCGCG
ATGTACGGGCCAGATATACGCGTTGACATTGATTATTGACTAGTTATTAATAGTAATCAATTACGGGGTC
ATTAGTTCATAGCCCATATATGGAGTTCCGCGTTACATAACTTACGGTAAATGGCCCGCCTGGCTGACCG
CCCAACGACCCCCGCCCATTGACGTCAATAATGACGTATGTTCCCATAGTAACGCCAATAGGGACTTTCC
ATTGACGTCAATGGGTGGACTATTTACGGTAAACTGCCCACTTGGCAGTACATCAAGTGTATCATATGCC
AAGTACGCCCCCTATTGACGTCAATGACGGTAAATGGCCCGCCTGGCATTATGCCCAGTACATGACCTTA
TGGGACTTTCCTACTTGGCAGTACATCTACGTATTAGTCATCGCTATTACCATGGTGATGCGGTTTTGGC
AGTACATCAATGGGCGTGGATAGCGGTTTGACTCACGGGGATTTCCAAGTCTCCACCCCATTGACGTCAA
TGGGAGTTTGTTTTGGCACCAAAATCAACGGGACTTTCCAAAATGTCGTAACAACTCCGCCCCATTGACG
CAAATGGGCGGTAGGCGTGTACGGTGGGAGGTCTATATAAGCAGAGCTCTCTGGCTAACTAGAGAACCCA
CTGCTTACTGGCTTATCGAAATTAATACGACTCACTATAGGGAGACCCAAGCTGGCTAGTTAAGCTTCGA
ATTCATGAAGCTCTTGAAGCCAACCTGGGTCAACCACAATGGGAAGCCAATTTTTTCAGTTGATATTCAC
CCTGATGGGACCAAGTTTGCAACTGGAGGACAAGGGCAGGATTCTGGGAAGGTTGTGATCTGGAATATGT
CTCCAGTCCTCCAGGAGGATGACGAGAAGGATGAAAATATTCCCAAGATGCTTTGCCAGATGGACAATCA
CTTAGCATGTGTGAACTGTGTGCGGTGGTCAAACAGTGGGATGTATTTAGCTTCTGGGGGAGATGACAAA
CTGATTATGGTGTGGAAGCGGGCTACGTACATTGGGCCCAGCACTGTGTTTGGTTCCAGTGGTAAGCTTG
CCAATGTGGAGCAATGGCGGTGTGTCTCCATCCTCCGGAGTCACTCAGGCGATGTGATGGATGTAGCATG
GTCTCCCCACGACGCCTGGCTGGCCTCATGCAGCGTGGATAACACTGTTGTCATTTGGAATGCCGTGAAG
TTCCCAGAAATTCTTGCAACTCTGAGAGGTCATTCTGGCTTAGTAAAAGGTTTGACTTGGGATCCCGTTG
GTAAATATATTGCCTCTCAAGCTGATGACAGGTCACTCAAGGTATGGAGGACGCTGGACTGGCAGCTAGA
GACTAGCATCACCAAGCCTTTTGATGAGTGTGGAGGAACGACGCATGTTCTCCGGCTTAGTTGGTCACCT
GATGGCCATTACCTGGTATCTGCCCATGCCATGAATAATTCTGGCCCCACTGCTCAGATCATCGAAAGAG
AGGGCTGGAAGACCAACATGGACTTTGTGGGTCACCGGAAAGCTGTGACTGTTGTGAAATTCAACCCAAA
AATCTTCAAGAAGAAGCAGAAGAATGGGAGCTCTACAAAGCCCAGCTGCCCATACTGCTGCTGTGCTGTT
GGCAGCAAGGACCGCTCACTCTCTGTCTGGCTCACATGTTTGAAACGGCCTCTGGTTGTCATCCATGAAC
TGTTTGACAAGTCCATCATGGATATTTCCTGGACTCTGAATGGGTTGGGTATCCTGGTGTGCTCCATGGA
CGGCTCTGTGGCGTTCCTTGATTTCTCTCAGGATGAACTCGGAGACCCCCTGAGTGAGGAGGAAAAGAGC
CGAATTCACCAGTCTACCTATGGCAAGAGCCTGGCAATAATGACTGAGGCCCAGCTTTCCACAGCTGTTA
TTGAGAACCCTGAGATGCTCAAGTACCAGCGGAGACAGCAACAGCAGCAGCTGGATCAGAAGAATGCCAC
TACTAGGGAGACAAGCTCAGCATCCTCAGTCACGGGTGTGGTCAATGGGGAAAGTCTAGAAGATATCAGA
AAGAATCTTTTGAAGAAACAAGTGGAAACTCGGACAGCAGATGGTCGGAGGAGAATCACGCCTCTTTGCA
TAGCACAGCTGGACACTGGGGACTTCTCCACGGCATTCTTCAACAGCATCCCACTCTCCAGCTCCCTAGC
AGGCACCATGCTCTCCTCTCCTAGTGGTCAGCAGCTACTACCACTGGACTCCAGTACCCCCTCCTTCGGC
GCCTCAAAGCCTTGCACAGAACCAGTGGCAGCCACCAGTGCCAGGCCTACAGGCGAATCTGTCAGTAAGG
ACAGTATGAATGCTACCTCTACTCCTGCTGCATCGTCACCCTCTGTGTTAACAACCCCATCCAAGATTGA
ACCCATGAAAGCATTTGATTCCCGGTTCACAGAACGGTCCAAAGCCACACCAGGTGCTCCTTCCTTGACC
AGTGTGATTCCAACAGCTGTTGAAAGGTTGAAAGAGCAGAACCTCGTCAAGGAGCTGAGGTCCCGGGAAC
TGGAGAGCAGCAGTGACAGCGATGAGAAGGTCCACCTAGCCAAGCCCTCTTCACTGTCCAAGCGCAAACT
TGAGCTTGAGGTAGAGACGGTGGAAAAGAAGAAGAAAGGTCGCCCTAGGAAGGATTCACGTCTTTTACCC
ATGTCTCTGTCCGTCCAGTCTCCAGCTGCCCTGTCTACAGAGAAGGAGGCCATGTGTCTGTCTGCACCAG
CACTTGCACTGAAGCTGCCAATTCCAGGCCCACAGAGAGCGTTCACCCTCCAGGTGAGCTCTGACCCCTC
CATGTACATTGAGGTGGAGAATGAAGTGACCACCGTTGGGGGGATAAGGCTGAGTCGCCTGAAGTGCAAC
CGTGAAGGGAAGGAGTGGGAGACAGTGCTCAGCAGTCGCGTCCTCACTGCTGCCGGCAGCTGTGATGTGG
TATGTGTTGCCTGTGAAAAGAGGATGCTGTCGGTGTTCTCTACCTGTGGTCGCCGTCTCCTCCCTCCCAT
CCTCCTTCCATCTCCAATCTCTACTTTGCACTGCACGGGCCCCTACGTCATGGCACTCACCGCTGCAGCC
ACACTGTCTGTCTGGGATGTTCACAGACAGGTGGTTGTGGTGAAAGAAGAATCTCTACACTCCATCTTGT
CAGGAAGTGATATGACGGTGTCACAGATCTTGCTAACACAGCATGGAATCCCAGTGATGAATTTGTCTGA
TGGGAAAGCATACTGCTTTAATCCATCCCTCTCCACATGGAACCTGGTTTCTGACAAGCAAGATTCATTG
GCCCAGTGTGCAGACTTCAGGAACAGCCTGCCGTCCCAGGATGCCATGCTTTGTTCAGGACCGTTAGCCA
TAATTCAGGGCCGCACCTCCAACTCTGGAAGGCAAGCTGCCCGGCTCTTCTCCGTGCCTCATGTGGTACA
GCAGGAGACCACACTGGCCTACCTAGAGAACCAGGTTGCTGCGGCACTTACCCTGCAGTCAAGCCACGAG
TATCGTCACTGGCTCCTCCTTTATGCTCGGTACCTTGTGAATGAAGGGTTTGAATACCGCCTCCGTGAAA
TATGCAAGGACTTGCTGGGTCCAGTTCACTGCTCCACTGGAAGTCAGTGGGAGTCAACAGTAGTGGGTCT
GCGGAAAAGGGAGCTGCTGAAGGAACTGTTGCCAGTCATTGGGCAGAATCTTCGATTCCAGCGCCTCTTT
ACTGAGTGCCAGGAACAACTGGACATCCTGAGAGACAAGTAGGCGGCCGCTCGACTATGGGCACCAAAGA
ACCTGTAAACGTTATCTTTTTAAATTGAATGTGCACAAATAAAAGTTTGGAAAAGAAAAAAAAAAAAAAA
AAAAAAAAAAAAAAAAAAAAAAAAAAAAAAAAAAAAAAAAAAAAAAAAAAAAAAAAAAAAAAAAAAAATA
CGCATCATACGCTGTGGCGTACCTCGAGTCTAGAGGGCCCTTCGAACAAAAACTCATCTCAGAAGAGGAT
CTGAATATGCATACCGGTCATCATCACCATCACCATTGAGTTTAAACCCGCTGATCAGCCTCGACTGTGC
CTTCTAGTTGCCAGCCATCTGTTGTTTGCCCCTCCCCCGTGCCTTCCTTGACCCTGGAAGGTGCCACTCC
CACTGTCCTTTCCTAATAAAATGAGGAAATTGCATCGCATTGTCTGAGTAGGTGTCATTCTATTCTGGGG
GGTGGGGTGGGGCAGGACAGCAAGGGGGAGGATTGGGAAGACAATAGCAGGCATGCTGGGGATGCGGTGG
GCTCTATGGCTTCTGAGGCGGAAAGAACCAGCTGGGGCTCTAGGGGGTATCCCC
[124 nt withheld, positions 4535-4658]
C
[32 nt withheld, positions 4660-4691]
CA
[57 nt withheld, positions 4694-4750]
A
[49 nt withheld, positions 4752-4800]
CCTTTGACGTTGGAGTCCACGTTCTTT
[37 nt withheld, positions 4828-4864]
ACCCTATCTCGGTCTATTCTTTTGATTTATAAGGGATTTTGGGGATTTCGGCCTATTGGTTAAAAAATGA
GCTGATTTAACAAAAATTTAACGCGAATTAATTCTGTGGAATGTGTGTCAGTTAGGGTGTGGAAAGTCCC
CAGGCTCCCCAGGCAGGCAGAAGTATGCAAAGCATGCATCTCAATTAGTCAGCAACCAGGTGTGGAAAGT
CCCCAGGCTCCCCAGCAGGCAGAAGTATGCAAAGCATGCATCTCAATTAGTCAGCAACCATAGTCCCGCC
CCTAACTCCGCCCATCCCGCCCCTAACTCCGCCCAGTTCCGCCCATTCTCCGCCCCATGGCTGACTAATT
TTTTTTATTTATGCAGAGGCCGAGGCCGCCTCTGCCTCTGAGCTATTCCAGAAGTAGTGAGGAGGCTTTT
TTGGAGGCCTAGGCTTTTGCAAAAAGCTCCCGGGAGCTTGTATATCCATTTTCGGATCTGATCAAGAGAC
AGGATGAGGATCGTTTCGCATGATTGAACAAGATGGATTGCACGCAGGTTCTCCGGCCGCTTGGGTGGAG
AGGCTATTCGGCTATGACTGGGCACAACAGACAATCGGCTGCTCTGATGCCGCCGTGTTCCGGCTGTCAG
CGCAGGGGCGCCCGGTTCTTTTTGTCAAGACCGACCTGTCCGGTGCCCTGAATGAACTGCAGGACGAGGC
AGCGCGGCTATCGTGGCTGGCCACGACGGGCGTTCCTTGCGCAGCTGTGCTCGACGTTGTCACTGAAGCG
GGAAGGGACTGGCTGCTATTGGGCGAAGTGCCGGGGCAGGATCTCCTGTCATCTCACCTTGCTCCTGCCG
AGAAAGTATCCATCATGGCTGATGCAATGCGGCGGCTGCATACGCTTGATCCGGCTACCTGCCCATTCGA
CCACCAAGCGAAACATCGCATCGAGCGAGCACGTACTCGGATGGAAGCCGGTCTTGTCGATCAGGATGAT
CTGGACGAAGAGCATCAGGGGCTCGCGCCAGCCGAACTGTTCGCCAGGCTCAAGGCGCGCATGCCCGACG
GCGAGGATCTCGTCGTGACCCATGGCGATGCCTGCTTGCCGAATATCATGGTGGAAAATGGCCGCTTTTC
TGGATTCATCGACTGTGGCCGGCTGGGTGTGGCGGACCGCTATCAGGACATAGCGTTGGCTACCCGTGAT
ATTGCTGAAGAGCTTGGCGGCGAATGGGCTGACCGCTTCCTCGTGCTTTACGGTATCGCCGCTCCCGATT
CGCAGCGCATCGCCTTCTATCGCCTTCTTGACGAGTTCTTCTGAGCGGGACTCTGGGGTTCGCGAAATGA
CCGACCAAGCGACGCCCAACCTGCCATCACGAGATTTCGATTCCACCGCCGCCTTCTATGAAAGGTTGGG
CTTCGGAATCGTTTTCCGGGACGCCGGCTGGATGATCCTCCAGCGCGGGGATCTCATGCTGGAGTTCTTC
GCCCACCCCAACTTGTTTATTGCAGCTTATAATGGTTACAAATAAAGCAATAGCATCACAAATTTCACAA
ATAAAGCATTTTTTTCACTGCATTCTAGTTGTGGTTTGTCCAAACTCATCAATGTATCTTATCATGTCTG
TATACCGTCGACCTCTAGCTAGAGCTTGGCGTAATCATGGTCATAGCTGTTTCCTGTGTGAAATTGTTAT
CCGCTCACAATTCCACACAACATACGAGCCGGAAGCATAAAGTGTAAAGCCTGGGGTGCCTAATGAGTGA
GCTAACTCACATTAATTGCGTTGCGCTCACTGCCCGCTTTCCAGTCGGGAAACCTGTCGTGCCAGCTGCA
TTAATGAATCGGCCAACGCGCGGGGAGAGGCGGTTTGCGTATTGGGCGCTCTTCCGCTTCCTCGCTCACT
GACTCGCTGCGCTCGGTCGTTCGGCTGCGGCGAGCGGTATCAGCTCACTCAAAGGCGGTAATACGGTTAT
CCACAGAATCAGGGGATAACGCAGGAAAGAACATGTGAGCAAAAGGCCAGCAAAAGGCCAGGAACCGTAA
AAAGGCCGCGTTGCTGGCGTTTTTCCATAGGCTCCGCCCCCCTGACGAGCATCACAAAAATCGACGCTCA
AGTCAGAGGTGGCGAAACCCGACAGGACTATAAAGATACCAGGCGTTTCCCCCTGGAAGCTCCCTCGTGC
GCTCTCCTGTTCCGACCCTGCCGCTTACCGGATACCTGTCCGCCTTTCTCCCTTCGGGAAGCGTGGCGCT
TTCTCAATGCTCACGCTGTAGGTATCTCAGTTCGGTGTAGGTCGTTCGCTCCAAGCTGGGCTGTGTGCAC
GAACCCCCCGTTCAGCCCGACCGCTGCGCCTTATCCGGTAACTATCGTCTTGAGTCCAACCCGGTAAGAC
ACGACTTATCGCCACTGGCAGCAGCCACTGGTAACAGGATTAGCAGAGCGAGGTATGTAGGCGGTGCTAC
AGAGTTCTTGAAGTGGTGGCCTAACTACGGCTACACTAGAAGGACAGTATTTGGTATCTGCGCTCTGCTG
AAGCCAGTTACCTTCGGAAAAAGAGTTGGTAGCTCTTGATCCGGCAAACAAACCACCGCTGGTAGCGGTG
GTTTTTTTGTTTGCAAGCAGCAGATTACGCGCAGAAAAAAAGGATCTCAAGAAGATCCTTTGATCTTTTC
TACGGGGTCTGACGCTCAGTGGAACGAAAACTCACGTTAAGGGATTTTGGTCATGAGATTATCAAAAAGG
ATCTTCACCTAGATCCTTTTAAATTAAAAATGAAGTTTTAAATCAATCTAAAGTATATATGAGTAAACTT
GGTCTGACAGTTACCAATGCTTAATCAGTGAGGCACCTATCTCAGCGATCTGTCTATTTCGTTCATCCAT
AGTTGCCTGACTCCCCGTCGTGTAGATAACTACGATACGGGAGGGCTTACCATCTGGCCCCAGTGCTGCA
ATGATACCGCGAGACCCACGCTCACCGGCTCCAGATTTATCAGCAATAAACCAGCCAGCCGGAAGGGCCG
AGCGCAGAAGTGGTCCTGCAACTTTATCCGCCTCCATCCAGTCTATTAATTGTTGCCGGGAAGCTAGAGT
AAGTAGTTCGCCAGTTAATAGTTTGCGCAACGTTGTTGCCATTGCTACAGGCATCGTGGTGTCACGCTCG
TCGTTTGGTATGGCTTCATTCAGCTCCGGTTCCCAACGATCAAGGCGAGTTACATGATCCCCCATGTTGT
GCAAAAAAGCGGTTAGCTCCTTCGGTCCTCCGATCGTTGTCAGAAGTAAGTTGGCCGCAGTGTTATCACT
CATGGTTATGGCAGCACTGCATAATTCTCTTACTGTCATGCCATCCGTAAGATGCTTTTCTGTGACTGGT
GAGTACTCAACCAAGTCATTCTGAGAATAGTGTATGCGGCGACCGAGTTGCTCTTGCCCGGCGTCAATAC
GGGATAATACCGCGCCACATAGCAGAACTTTAAAAGTGCTCATCATTGGAAAACGTTCTTCGGGGCGAAA
ACTCTCAAGGATCTTACCGCTGTTGAGATCCAGTTCGATGTAACCCACTCGTGCACCCAACTGATCTTCA
GCATCTTTTACTTTCACCAGCGTTTCTGGGTGAGCAAAAACAGGAAGGCAAAATGCCGCAAAAAAGGGAA
TAAGGGCGACACGGAAATGTTGAATACTCATACTCTTCCTTTTTCAATATTATTGAAGCATTTATCAGGG
TTATTGTCTCATGAGCGGATACATATTTGAATGTATTTAGAAAAATAAACAAATAGGGGTTCCGCGCACA
TTTCCCCGAAAAGTGCCACCTGACGTC
Features (pLannotate 1.2.2; 21 found; start..end, strand, type, name):
     36..80      -  misc_feature   bom (fragment): basis of mobility region from pBR322
    235..614     +  enhancer       CMV enhancer: human cytomegalovirus immediate early enhancer
    615..818     +  promoter       CMV promoter: human cytomegalovirus (CMV) immediate early promoter
    814..847     +  LTR            5' LTR (truncated) (fragment): truncated 5' long terminal repeat (LTR) from HIV-1
    863..881     +  promoter       T7 promoter: promoter for bacteriophage T7 RNA polymerase
    915..3959    +  CDS            Hira: HIRA_MOUSE - Also known as Tuple1. Experimental evidence at protein level: Swiss-Prot protein existence level 1. Required for the periodic repression of histone gene transcription during the cell cycle (By similarity). Cooperates with ASF1A to promote replication-independent chromatin assembly. Required for the formation of senescence-associated heterochromatin foci (SAHF) and efficient senescence-associated cell cycle exit. From Mus musculus (Mouse).
   4030..4051    +  promoter       TEF1 promoter (fragment): S. cerevisiae TEF1; promoter for EF-1α
   4265..4489    +  polyA_signal   bGH poly(A) signal: bovine growth hormone polyadenylation signal
   4493..4514    +  promoter       SV40 promoter (fragment): SV40 enhancer and early promoter
   4535..4963    +  rep_origin     f1 ori (sequence partly withheld): f1 bacteriophage origin of replication; arrow indicates direction of (+) strand synthesis
   4977..5307    +  promoter       SV40 promoter: SV40 enhancer and early promoter
   5374..6165    +  CDS            neo: KKA2_KLEPN - Also known as kan, nptII. Experimental evidence at protein level: Swiss-Prot protein existence level 1. Resistance to kanamycin, neomycin, paromomycin, ribostamycin, butirosin and gentamicin B. From Klebsiella pneumoniae.
   6191..6349    +  CDS            ble (fragment): BLE_KLEPN - Experimental evidence at protein level: Swiss-Prot protein existence level 1. Binding protein with a strong affinity to the bleomycin family of antibiotics. Binds to CL990; an antimitotic-antibiotic compound. From Klebsiella pneumoniae.
   6344..6465    +  polyA_signal   SV40 poly(A) signal: SV40 polyadenylation signal
   6538..6554    -  protein_bind   lac operator: The lac repressor binds to the lac operator to inhibit transcription in E. coli. This inhibition can be relieved by adding lactose or isopropyl-β-D-thiogalactopyranoside (IPTG). lac repressor encoded by lacI
   6562..6592    -  promoter       lac promoter: promoter for the E. coli lac operon
   6607..6628    -  protein_bind   CAP binding site: CAP binding activates transcription in the presence of cAMP. E. coli catabolite activator protein
   6641..6733    -  CDS            lacI (fragment): lac repressor; lacI; The lac repressor binds to the lac operator to inhibit transcription in E. coli. This inhibition can be relieved by adding lactose or isopropyl-β-D-thiogalactopyranoside (IPTG).
   6916..7504    -  rep_origin     ori: high-copy-number ColE1/pMB1/pBR322/pUC origin of replication
   7675..8535    -  CDS            AmpR: β-lactamase; bla; confers resistance to ampicillin, carbenicillin, and related antibiotics
   8536..8640    -  promoter       AmpR promoter: bla
