[The description below was written by a language model from this plasmid's Addgene catalogue record and pLannotate feature annotations shown in this document.]
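Description:
pcDNA-HIRAmut-polyA is a mammalian expression plasmid of about 8.7 kb, built on a pcDNA3.1-polyA backbone and carrying the mouse Hira coding sequence. It is maintained in E. coli through a high-copy ColE1/pUC-type origin and selected with ampicillin via the β-lactamase gene. An f1 phage origin is also present. For selection in mammalian cells, the backbone contains a neomycin phosphotransferase cassette driven by the SV40 enhancer/early promoter and terminated by the SV40 polyadenylation signal.

The Hira open reading frame, roughly 3 kb, sits downstream of the human CMV immediate-early enhancer and promoter. A T7 promoter lies immediately upstream of the coding sequence, and the bovine growth hormone polyadenylation signal follows it. This arrangement allows either expression in transfected mammalian cells from CMV or in vitro transcription of mRNA from T7. The backbone name suggests an encoded poly(A) stretch after the insert for producing tailed transcripts, although no such element is annotated in the feature table. HIRA is a histone chaperone that works with ASF1A in replication-independent chromatin assembly.

The insert carries silent nucleotide substitutions within an siRNA-targeted stretch, which makes the transcript resistant to that siRNA without changing the encoded protein. The construct is therefore suited to rescue experiments, in which HIRA is restored after knockdown of the endogenous gene. The associated study concerned nucleosome assembly and nuclear pore complex formation in mouse zygotes. Several short annotated fragments (HIV-1 LTR, TEF1 promoter, ble, lacI) are probably partial sequence matches rather than functional elements.
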