Addgene plasmid #59782: pcDNA-HIRAmut-polyA
Purpose: This Hira gene contains silent mutations in siRNA-targeted sequences (see Inoue and Zhang, 2014 NSMB).
Depositing lab: Yi Zhang. Depositing organization: Boston Children's Hospital. Publication: Nucleosome assembly is required for nuclear pore complex assembly in mouse zygotes. Inoue A, Zhang Y. Nat Struct Mol Biol. 2014 Jul;21(7):609-16. doi: 10.1038/nsmb.2839. Epub 2014 Jun 8. PubMed 24908396.
Backbone
  Vector backbone: pcDNA3.1-polyA
  Vector type: Mammalian Expression
Growth in bacteria
  Bacterial resistance: Ampicillin, 100 μg/mL
  Growth temperature: 37°C
  Growth strain: XL10 Gold
  Copy number: High Copy
Gene/Insert
  Gene/Insert name: HIRA
  Species: M. musculus (mouse)
  Mutation: Change from 'GATCGAAGTTTG' to 'GAcaGgtcacTc'
  Promoter: CMV and T7
  Cloning method: Ligation Independent Cloning
  Sequencing primers: 5′ CACTGCTTACTGGCTTATCG; 3′ CCAAACTTTTATTTGTGCACAT
Terms and licenses: Academic/Nonprofit Terms; Industry Terms: Not Available to Industry
How to cite: pcDNA-HIRAmut-polyA was a gift from Yi Zhang (Addgene plasmid # 59782 ; http://n2t.net/addgene:59782 ; RRID:Addgene_59782)
