>Addgene plasmid #59782 | pcDNA-HIRAmut-polyA | addgene partial sequence | sequence record 96482 | CMV-F 5'-CGCAAATGGGCGGTAGGCGTG-3'
ACTAGAGAACCCACTGCTTACTGGCTTATCGAAATTAATACGACTCACTATAGGGAGACCCAAGCTGGCT
AGTTAAGCTTCGAATTCATGAAGCTCTTGAAGCCAACCTGGGTCAACCACAATGGGAAGCCAATTTTTTC
AGTTGATATTCACCCTGATGGGACCAAGTTTGCAACTGGAGGACAAGGGCAGGATTCTGGGAAGGTTGTG
ATCTGGAATATGTCTCCAGTCCTCCAGGAGGATGACGAGAAGGATGAAAATATTCCCAAGATGCTTTGCC
AGATGGACAATCACTTAGCATGTGTGAACTGTGTGCGGTGGTCAAACAGTGGGATGTATTTAGCTTCTGG
GGGAGATGACAAACTGATTATGGTGTGGAAGCGGGCTACGTACATTGGGCCCAGCACTGTGTTTGGTTCC
AGTGGTAAGCTTGCCAATGTGGAGCAATGGCGGTGTGTCTCCATCCTCCGGAGTCACTCAGGCGATGTGA
TGGATGTAGCATGGTCTCCCCACGACGCCTGGCTGGCCTCATGCAGCGTGGATAACACTGTTGTCATTTG
GAATGCCGTGAAGTTCCCAGAAATTCTTGCAACTCTGAGAGGTCATTCTGGCTTAGTAAAAGGTTTGACT
TGGGATCCCGTTGGTAAATATATTGCCTCTCAAGCTGATGACAGGTCACTCAAGGTATGGAGGACGCTGG
ACTGGCAGCTAGAGACTAGCATCACCAAGCCTTTTGATGAGTGTGGAGGAACGACGCATGTTCTCCGGCT
TAGTTGGTCACCTGATGGCCATTACCTGGTATCTGCCCATGCCATGAATAATTCTGGCCC
